Addgene plasmid #60718: pGL3-Basic-8x-gRNA-eGFP
Purpose: eGFP reporter containing 8 copies of a gRNA binding site for light-inducible dCas9 activation
Depositing lab: Charles Gersbach. Depositing organization: Duke University. Publication: A light-inducible CRISPR-Cas9 system for control of endogenous gene activation. Polstein LR, Gersbach CA. Nat Chem Biol. 2015 Feb 9. doi: 10.1038/nchembio.1753. PubMed 25664691.
Backbone
  Vector backbone: pGL3-Basic
  Backbone manufacturer: Promega
  Backbone size w/o insert (bp): 4033
  Total vector size (bp): 4188
Growth in bacteria
  Bacterial resistance: Ampicillin, 100 μg/mL
  Growth temperature: 37°C
  Growth strain: Stbl3
  Copy number: High Copy
Gene/Insert
  Gene/Insert name: 8 copies of gRNA binding site (5'-AAAGGTCGAGAAACTGCAAA-3')
  Insert size (bp): 155
Terms and licenses: Academic/Nonprofit Terms; Industry Terms: Not Available to Industry
Depositor comments: Discrepancies between the full and QC sequences have no functional consequences.
How to cite: pGL3-Basic-8x-gRNA-eGFP was a gift from Charles Gersbach (Addgene plasmid # 60718 ; http://n2t.net/addgene:60718 ; RRID:Addgene_60718)
