[The description below was written by a language model from this plasmid's Addgene catalogue record, the feature table of its GenBank file and pLannotate feature annotations shown in this document.]
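Description:
pGL3-Basic-8x-gRNA-eGFP is a mammalian fluorescent reporter plasmid built on the Promega pGL3-Basic backbone, with an EGFP coding sequence in the reporter position (no luciferase gene appears in the feature table). It is a 4,188 bp high-copy plasmid propagated in E. coli through a ColE1/pUC-type origin and selected with ampicillin via the β-lactamase gene and its native promoter. An f1 phage origin is also present. Short fragments annotated as lacZα, tetracycline resistance and SV40 large T antigen are backbone remnants rather than functional genes.

The insert is a roughly 155 bp array of eight copies of a single 20-nucleotide gRNA target site. The array itself is not annotated in the feature table, but by the record's coordinates it would lie in the unannotated stretch just upstream of the minimal CMV promoter. That promoter has little activity on its own, so EGFP, which is terminated by an SV40 poly(A) signal, is expressed only weakly unless a transcriptional activator is recruited nearby. The synthetic poly(A) signal and the human α2-globin RNA polymerase II pause site upstream of the cassette are standard pGL3 elements that limit read-through transcription from the backbone and so keep background low.

According to the record, the plasmid serves as a readout for light-inducible dCas9 activation. When a matching gRNA directs dCas9 to the eight sites and an activation domain is recruited under illumination, EGFP fluorescence reports the activity of the system. The two additional GenBank records are partial sequencing reads covering only the EGFP region and the promoter-proximal junction. The depositor notes that discrepancies between the full and QC sequences have no functional consequence.
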