Features (pLannotate 1.2.2; 12 found; start..end, strand, type, name):
    201..239     +  promoter       minimal CMV promoter: human cytomegalovirus (CMV) immediate early promoter
    296..1015    +  CDS            EGFP: the original enhanced GFP (Yang et al., 1996) mammalian codon-optimized
   1151..1272    -  polyA_signal   SV40 poly(A) signal: SV40 polyadenylation signal
   1295..1363    -  CDS            large T antigen (fragment): large T antigen from SV40 (simian virus 40)
   1379..1511    +  CDS            TcR (fragment): tetracycline efflux protein; tet; confers resistance to tetracycline
   1691..2279    -  rep_origin     ori: high-copy-number ColE1/pMB1/pBR322/pUC origin of replication
   2450..3310    -  CDS            AmpR: β-lactamase; bla; confers resistance to ampicillin, carbenicillin, and related antibiotics
   3311..3415    -  promoter       AmpR promoter: bla
   3442..3870    +  rep_origin     f1 ori (sequence partly withheld): f1 bacteriophage origin of replication; arrow indicates direction of (+) strand synthesis
   3902..3969    -  CDS            lacZα (fragment): LacZα fragment of β-galactosidase; lacZ fragment
   4028..4076    +  polyA_signal   poly(A) signal: synthetic polyadenylation signal
   4090..4181    +  misc_feature   pause site: RNA polymerase II transcriptional pause signal from the human α2 globin gene
>Addgene plasmid #60718 | pGL3-Basic-8x-gRNA-eGFP | depositor full sequence | sequence record 97599 | pGL3-Basic-8x-gRNA-eGFP sequence 4188 bps
GGTACCGAGCTCTTACGCGTGCTAGCCCGGGCTCGAGAAAACTGCAAAAGGTCGAGAAACTGCAAAAGGT
CGAGAAACTGCAAAAGGTCGAGAAACTGCAAAAGGTCGAGAAACTGCAAAAGGTCGAGAAACTGCAAAAG
GTCGAGAAACTGCAAAAGGTCGAGAAACTGCAAAAGGTCGAGAAACTGCAAAAGAGATCTGGTAGGCGTG
TACGGTGGGAGGTCTATATAAGCAGAGCTCGTTTAGTGAACCGTCAGATCAAGCTTGGCATTCCGGTACT
GTTGGTAAAGCCACCATGGTGAGCAAGGGCGAGGAGCTGTTCACCGGGGTGGTGCCCATCCTGGTCGAGC
TGGACGGCGACGTAAACGGCCACAAGTTCAGCGTGTCCGGCGAGGGCGAGGGCGATGCCACCTACGGCAA
GCTGACCCTGAAGTTCATCTGCACCACCGGCAAGCTGCCCGTGCCCTGGCCCACCCTCGTGACCACCCTG
ACCTACGGCGTGCAGTGCTTCAGCCGCTACCCCGACCACATGAAGCAGCACGACTTCTTCAAGTCCGCCA
TGCCCGAAGGCTACGTCCAGGAGCGCACCATCTTCTTCAAGGACGACGGCAACTACAAGACCCGCGCCGA
GGTGAAGTTCGAGGGCGACACCCTGGTGAACCGCATCGAGCTGAAGGGCATCGACTTCAAGGAGGACGGC
AACATCCTGGGGCACAAGCTGGAGTACAACTACAACAGCCACAACGTCTATATCATGGCCGACAAGCAGA
AGAACGGCATCAAGGTGAACTTCAAGATCCGCCACAACATCGAGGACGGCAGCGTGCAGCTCGCCGACCA
CTACCAGCAGAACACCCCCATCGGCGACGGCCCCGTGCTGCTGCCCGACAACCACTACCTGAGCACCCAG
TCCGCCCTGAGCAAAGACCCCAACGAGAAGCGCGATCACATGGTCCTGCTGGAGTTCGTGACCGCCGCCG
GGATCACTCTCGGCATGGACGAGCTGTACAAGTAAGCTAGCGTTTAAACTTAAGCTTGGTACCGAGCTCG
GATCCACTAGTCCAGTGTGGTGGAATTCTGCAGATATCCAGCACAGTGGCGGCCGCTCGAGTCTAGAGTC
GGGGCGGCCGGCCGCTTCGAGCAGACATGATAAGATACATTGATGAGTTTGGACAAACCACAACTAGAAT
GCAGTGAAAAAAATGCTTTATTTGTGAAATTTGTGATGCTATTGCTTTATTTGTAACCATTATAAGCTGC
AATAAACAAGTTAACAACAACAATTGCATTCATTTTATGTTTCAGGTTCAGGGGGAGGTGTGGGAGGTTT
TTTAAAGCAAGTAAAACCTCTACAAATGTGGTAAAATCGATAAGGATCCGTCGACCGATGCCCTTGAGAG
CCTTCAACCCAGTCAGCTCCTTCCGGTGGGCGCGGGGCATGACTATCGTCGCCGCACTTATGACTGTCTT
CTTTATCATGCAACTCGTAGGACAGGTGCCGGCAGCGCTCTTCCGCTTCCTCGCTCACTGACTCGCTGCG
CTCGGTCGTTCGGCTGCGGCGAGCGGTATCAGCTCACTCAAAGGCGGTAATACGGTTATCCACAGAATCA
GGGGATAACGCAGGAAAGAACATGTGAGCAAAAGGCCAGCAAAAGGCCAGGAACCGTAAAAAGGCCGCGT
TGCTGGCGTTTTTCCATAGGCTCCGCCCCCCTGACGAGCATCACAAAAATCGACGCTCAAGTCAGAGGTG
GCGAAACCCGACAGGACTATAAAGATACCAGGCGTTTCCCCCTGGAAGCTCCCTCGTGCGCTCTCCTGTT
CCGACCCTGCCGCTTACCGGATACCTGTCCGCCTTTCTCCCTTCGGGAAGCGTGGCGCTTTCTCATAGCT
CACGCTGTAGGTATCTCAGTTCGGTGTAGGTCGTTCGCTCCAAGCTGGGCTGTGTGCACGAACCCCCCGT
TCAGCCCGACCGCTGCGCCTTATCCGGTAACTATCGTCTTGAGTCCAACCCGGTAAGACACGACTTATCG
CCACTGGCAGCAGCCACTGGTAACAGGATTAGCAGAGCGAGGTATGTAGGCGGTGCTACAGAGTTCTTGA
AGTGGTGGCCTAACTACGGCTACACTAGAAGAACAGTATTTGGTATCTGCGCTCTGCTGAAGCCAGTTAC
CTTCGGAAAAAGAGTTGGTAGCTCTTGATCCGGCAAACAAACCACCGCTGGTAGCGGTGGTTTTTTTGTT
TGCAAGCAGCAGATTACGCGCAGAAAAAAAGGATCTCAAGAAGATCCTTTGATCTTTTCTACGGGGTCTG
ACGCTCAGTGGAACGAAAACTCACGTTAAGGGATTTTGGTCATGAGATTATCAAAAAGGATCTTCACCTA
GATCCTTTTAAATTAAAAATGAAGTTTTAAATCAATCTAAAGTATATATGAGTAAACTTGGTCTGACAGT
TACCAATGCTTAATCAGTGAGGCACCTATCTCAGCGATCTGTCTATTTCGTTCATCCATAGTTGCCTGAC
TCCCCGTCGTGTAGATAACTACGATACGGGAGGGCTTACCATCTGGCCCCAGTGCTGCAATGATACCGCG
AGACCCACGCTCACCGGCTCCAGATTTATCAGCAATAAACCAGCCAGCCGGAAGGGCCGAGCGCAGAAGT
GGTCCTGCAACTTTATCCGCCTCCATCCAGTCTATTAATTGTTGCCGGGAAGCTAGAGTAAGTAGTTCGC
CAGTTAATAGTTTGCGCAACGTTGTTGCCATTGCTACAGGCATCGTGGTGTCACGCTCGTCGTTTGGTAT
GGCTTCATTCAGCTCCGGTTCCCAACGATCAAGGCGAGTTACATGATCCCCCATGTTGTGCAAAAAAGCG
GTTAGCTCCTTCGGTCCTCCGATCGTTGTCAGAAGTAAGTTGGCCGCAGTGTTATCACTCATGGTTATGG
CAGCACTGCATAATTCTCTTACTGTCATGCCATCCGTAAGATGCTTTTCTGTGACTGGTGAGTACTCAAC
CAAGTCATTCTGAGAATAGTGTATGCGGCGACCGAGTTGCTCTTGCCCGGCGTCAATACGGGATAATACC
GCGCCACATAGCAGAACTTTAAAAGTGCTCATCATTGGAAAACGTTCTTCGGGGCGAAAACTCTCAAGGA
TCTTACCGCTGTTGAGATCCAGTTCGATGTAACCCACTCGTGCACCCAACTGATCTTCAGCATCTTTTAC
TTTCACCAGCGTTTCTGGGTGAGCAAAAACAGGAAGGCAAAATGCCGCAAAAAAGGGAATAAGGGCGACA
CGGAAATGTTGAATACTCATACTCTTCCTTTTTCAATATTATTGAAGCATTTATCAGGGTTATTGTCTCA
TGAGCGGATACATATTTGAATGTATTTAGAAAAATAAACAAATAGGGGTTCCGCGCACATTTCCCCGAAA
AGTGCCACCTG
[124 nt withheld, positions 3442-3565]
C
[91 nt withheld, positions 3567-3657]
A
[49 nt withheld, positions 3659-3707]
CCTTTGACGTTGGAGTCCACGTTCTTT
[37 nt withheld, positions 3735-3771]
ACCCTATCTCGGTCTATTCTTTTGATTTATAAGGGATTTTGCCGATTTCGGCCTATTGGTTAAAAAATGA
GCTGATTTAACAAAAATTTAACGCGAATTTTAACAAAATATTAACGCTTACAATTTGCCATTCGCCATTC
AGGCTGCGCAACTGTTGGGAAGGGCGATCGGTGCGGGCCTCTTCGCTATTACGCCAGCCCAAGCTACCAT
GATAAGTAAGTAATATTAAGGTACGGGAGGTACTTGGAGCGGCCGCAATAAAATATCTTTATTTTCATTA
CATCTGTGTGTTGGTTTTTTGTGTGAATCGATAGTACTAACATACGCTCTCCATCAAAACAAAACGAAAC
AAAACAAACTAGCAAAATAGGCTGTCCCCAGTGCAAGTGCAGGTGCCAGAACATTTCTCTATCGATA
