LOCUS       Exported 651 bp ds-DNA linear SYN 26-JUN-2021
DEFINITION  eGFP reporter containing 8 copies of a gRNA binding site for
            light-inducible dCas9 activation.
ACCESSION   .
VERSION     .
KEYWORDS    pGL3-Basic-8x-gRNA-eGFP
SOURCE      synthetic DNA construct
  ORGANISM  synthetic DNA construct
REFERENCE   1 (bases 1 to 651)
  AUTHORS   Polstein LR, Gersbach CA
  TITLE     A light-inducible CRISPR-Cas9 system for control of endogenous gene
            activation.
  JOURNAL   Nat Chem Biol. 2015 Feb 9. doi: 10.1038/nchembio.1753.
  PUBMED    25664691
REFERENCE   2 (bases 1 to 651)
  AUTHORS   .
  TITLE     Direct Submission
  JOURNAL   Exported Jun 26, 2021 from SnapGene Server 1.1.58
            http://www.snapgene.com
FEATURES             Location/Qualifiers
     source          1..651
                     /organism="synthetic DNA construct"
                     /mol_type="other DNA"
     polyA_signal    251..299
                     /note="synthetic polyadenylation signal"
     misc_feature    313..404
                     /label=pause site
                     /note="RNA polymerase II transcriptional pause signal from
                     the human alpha-2 globin gene"
     primer_bind     353..372
                     /label=RVprimer3
                     /note="pGL3 vector, forward primer"
     promoter        611..649
                     /label=minimal CMV promoter
                     /note="human cytomegalovirus (CMV) immediate early
                     promoter"
ORIGIN
        1 tctcggtcta ttcttttgat ttataaggga ttttgccgat ttcggcctat tggttaaaaa
       61 atgagctgat ttaacaaaaa tttaacgcga attttaacaa aatattaacg cttacaattt
      121 gccattcgcc attcaggctg cgcaactgtt gggaagggcg atcggtgcgg gcctcttcgc
      181 tattacgcca gcccaagcta ccatgataag taagtaatat taaggtacgg gaggtacttg
      241 gagcggccgc aataaaatat ctttattttc attacatctg tgtgttggtt ttttgtgtga
      301 atcgatagta ctaacatacg ctctccatca aaacaaaacg aaacaaaaca aactagcaaa
      361 ataggctgtc cccagtgcaa gtgcaggtgc cagaacattt ctctatcgat aggtaccgag
      421 ctcttacgcg tgctagcccg ggctcgagaa actgcaaaag gtcgagaaac tgcaaaaggt
      481 cgagaaactg caaaaggtcg agaaactgca aaaggtcgag aaactgcaaa aggtcgagaa
      541 actgcaaaag gtcgagaaac tgcaaaaggt cgagaaactg caaaaggtcg agaaactgca
      601 aaagagatct ggtaggcgtg tacggtggga ggtctatata agcagagctc g
//
