LOCUS       Exported 776 bp ds-DNA linear SYN 26-JUN-2021
DEFINITION  eGFP reporter containing 8 copies of a gRNA binding site for
            light-inducible dCas9 activation.
ACCESSION   .
VERSION     .
KEYWORDS    pGL3-Basic-8x-gRNA-eGFP
SOURCE      synthetic DNA construct
  ORGANISM  synthetic DNA construct
REFERENCE   1 (bases 1 to 776)
  AUTHORS   Polstein LR, Gersbach CA
  TITLE     A light-inducible CRISPR-Cas9 system for control of endogenous gene
            activation.
  JOURNAL   Nat Chem Biol. 2015 Feb 9. doi: 10.1038/nchembio.1753.
  PUBMED    25664691
REFERENCE   2 (bases 1 to 776)
  AUTHORS   .
  TITLE     Direct Submission
  JOURNAL   Exported Jun 26, 2021 from SnapGene Server 1.1.58
            http://www.snapgene.com
FEATURES             Location/Qualifiers
     source          1..776
                     /organism="synthetic DNA construct"
                     /mol_type="other DNA"
     primer_bind     complement(167..188)
                     /label=EGFP-C
                     /note="EGFP, forward primer"
     primer_bind     516..535
                     /label=EXFP-R
                     /note="For distinguishing EGFP variants, reverse primer"
ORIGIN
        1 agcggccggc cgccccgact ctagactcga gcggccgcca ctgtgctgga tatctgcaga
       61 attccaccac actggactag tggatccgag ctcggtacca agcttaagtt taaacgctag
      121 cttacttgta cagctcgtcc atgccgagag tgatcccggc ggcggtcacg aactccagca
      181 ggaccatgtg atcgcgcttc tcgttggggt ctttgctcag ggcggactgg gtgctcaggt
      241 agtggttgtc gggcagcagc acggggccgt cgccgatggg ggtgttctgc tggtagtggt
      301 cggcgagctg cacgctgccg tcctcgatgt tgtggcggat cttgaagttc accttgatgc
      361 cgttcttctg cttgtcggcc atgatataga cgttgtggct gttgtagttg tactccagct
      421 tgtgccccag gatgttgccg tcctccttga agtcgatgcc cttcagctcg atgcggttca
      481 ccagggtgtc gccctcgaac ttcacctcgg cgcgggtctt gtagttgccg tcgtccttga
      541 agaagatggt gcgctcctgg acgtagcctt cgggcatggc ggacttgaag aagtcgtgct
      601 gcttcatgtg gtcggggtag cggctgaagc actgcacgcc gtaggtcagg gtggtcacga
      661 gggtgggcca gggcacgggc agcttgccgg tggtgcagat gaacttcagg gtcagcttgc
      721 cgtaggtggc atcgccctcg ccctcgccgg acacgctgaa cttgtggccg ttttac
//
